Addgene plasmid #176337: pSLfa-PUb-EGFP-3'UTR#5
Purpose: The synthetic 3'UTR#5 for EGFP expression under the control of the Ae. aegypti polyubiquitin (PUb) promoter
Depositing lab: Zach Adelman. Depositing organization: Texas A&M Agrilife Research. Publication: Novel synthetic 3'-untranslated regions for controlling transgene expression in transgenic Aedes aegypti mosquitoes. Chae K, Valentin C, Jakes E, Myles KM, Adelman ZN. RNA Biol. 2021 Aug 31:1-9. doi: 10.1080/15476286.2021.1971440. PubMed 34464234.
Backbone
  Vector backbone: pSLfa
  Vector type: Insect Expression
Growth in bacteria
  Bacterial resistance: Ampicillin, 100 μg/mL
  Growth temperature: 37°C
  Growth strain: DH5alpha
  Copy number: High Copy
Gene/Insert
  Gene/Insert name: 3'UTR#5
  Species: Synthetic
  Cloning method: Restriction Enzyme; 5′ cloning site NotI (unknown if destroyed); 3′ cloning site EcoRI (unknown if destroyed)
  Sequencing primers: 5′ AGAAGCGCGATCACATGGTCCTGC
Terms and licenses: Academic/Nonprofit Terms; Industry Terms: Not Available to Industry
How to cite: pSLfa-PUb-EGFP-3'UTR#5 was a gift from Zach Adelman (Addgene plasmid # 176337 ; http://n2t.net/addgene:176337 ; RRID:Addgene_176337)
