[The description below was written by a language model from this plasmid's Addgene catalogue record and pLannotate feature annotations shown in this document.]
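Description:
pSLfa-PUb-EGFP-3'UTR#5 is an insect expression plasmid built on the pSLfa shuttle backbone, designed to test a synthetic 3' untranslated region in the context of a fluorescent reporter in Aedes aegypti. It is propagated in E. coli as a high-copy plasmid through a ColE1/pUC-type origin and selected with ampicillin via the β-lactamase gene and its native promoter. The backbone also carries an M13 phage origin, which permits single-stranded DNA production, along with remnants of cloning-vector history: fragments of lacZα, lacI, rop and the pBR322 bom region, plus a lac promoter, operator and CAP binding site flanking the cloning region. These play no evident role in insect expression.

The payload is an EGFP open reading frame driven by the Ae. aegypti polyubiquitin (PUb) promoter, a strong constitutive mosquito promoter. The automated annotation does not label the promoter, but an unannotated stretch of roughly 1.5 kb upstream of the reporter is where it would be expected to lie. An HA epitope tag is annotated immediately upstream of EGFP, suggesting an N-terminally HA-tagged reporter, although the catalogue entry does not mention it. Downstream of EGFP sits the synthetic 3'UTR#5, cloned between NotI and EcoRI sites; it is likewise unannotated, and would correspond to the approximately 300 nt gap between the end of EGFP and the lac elements. The record does not describe its sequence composition or polyadenylation signals.

The construct belongs to a series developed to evaluate novel synthetic 3'UTRs as tools for controlling transgene expression levels in transgenic mosquitoes, with EGFP output serving as the readout of the UTR's effect.
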