Features (pLannotate 1.2.2; 14 found; start..end, strand, type, name):
    183..771     -  rep_origin     ori: high-copy-number ColE1/pMB1/pBR322/pUC origin of replication
    942..1802    -  CDS            AmpR: β-lactamase; bla; confers resistance to ampicillin, carbenicillin, and related antibiotics
   1803..1907    -  promoter       AmpR promoter: bla
   2002..2037    +  CDS            rop (fragment): Rop protein, which maintains plasmids at low copy number; rop
   2139..2188    +  misc_feature   bom (fragment): basis of mobility region from pBR322
   2264..2644    -  rep_origin     M13 ori (sequence partly withheld): M13 bacteriophage origin of replication; arrow indicates direction of (+) strand synthesis
   2663..2714    +  misc_feature   bom (fragment): basis of mobility region from pBR322
   2720..2874    -  CDS            lacZα (fragment): LacZα fragment of β-galactosidase; lacZ fragment
   4374..4400    +  CDS            HA: HA (human influenza hemagglutinin) epitope tag
   4407..5126    +  CDS            EGFP: the original enhanced GFP (Yang et al., 1996) mammalian codon-optimized
   5435..5451    -  protein_bind   lac operator: The lac repressor binds to the lac operator to inhibit transcription in E. coli. This inhibition can be relieved by adding lactose or isopropyl-β-D-thiogalactopyranoside (IPTG). lac repressor encoded by lacI
   5459..5489    -  promoter       lac promoter: promoter for the E. coli lac operon
   5504..5525    -  protein_bind   CAP binding site: CAP binding activates transcription in the presence of cAMP. E. coli catabolite activator protein
   5538..5630    -  CDS            lacI (fragment): lac repressor; lacI; The lac repressor binds to the lac operator to inhibit transcription in E. coli. This inhibition can be relieved by adding lactose or isopropyl-β-D-thiogalactopyranoside (IPTG).
>Addgene plasmid #176337 | pSLfa-PUb-EGFP-3'UTR#5 | addgene full sequence | sequence record 345450 | Addgene NGS Result
TCTTCCGCTTCCTCGCTCACTGACTCGCTGCGCTCGGTCGTTCGGCTGCGGCGAGCGGTATCAGCTCACT
CAAAGGCGGTAATACGGTTATCCACAGAATCAGGGGATAACGCAGGAAAGAACATGTGAGCAAAAGGCCA
GCAAAAGGCCAGGAACCGTAAAAAGGCCGCGTTGCTGGCGTTTTTCCATAGGCTCCGCCCCCCTGACGAG
CATCACAAAAATCGACGCTCAAGTCAGAGGTGGCGAAACCCGACAGGACTATAAAGATACCAGGCGTTTC
CCCCTGGAAGCTCCCTCGTGCGCTCTCCTGTTCCGACCCTGCCGCTTACCGGATACCTGTCCGCCTTTCT
CCCTTCGGGAAGCGTGGCGCTTTCTCATAGCTCACGCTGTAGGTATCTCAGTTCGGTGTAGGTCGTTCGC
TCCAAGCTGGGCTGTGTGCACGAACCCCCCGTTCAGCCCGACCGCTGCGCCTTATCCGGTAACTATCGTC
TTGAGTCCAACCCGGTAAGACACGACTTATCGCCACTGGCAGCAGCCACTGGTAACAGGATTAGCAGAGC
GAGGTATGTAGGCGGTGCTACAGAGTTCTTGAAGTGGTGGCCTAACTACGGCTACACTAGAAGAACAGTA
TTTGGTATCTGCGCTCTGCTGAAGCCAGTTACCTTCGGAAAAAGAGTTGGTAGCTCTTGATCCGGCAAAC
AAACCACCGCTGGTAGCGGTGGTTTTTTTGTTTGCAAGCAGCAGATTACGCGCAGAAAAAAAGGATCTCA
AGAAGATCCTTTGATCTTTTCTACGGGGTCTGACGCTCAGTGGAACGAAAACTCACGTTAAGGGATTTTG
GTCATGAGATTATCAAAAAGGATCTTCACCTAGATCCTTTTAAATTAAAAATGAAGTTTTAAATCAATCT
AAAGTATATATGAGTAAACTTGGTCTGACAGTTACCAATGCTTAATCAGTGAGGCACCTATCTCAGCGAT
CTGTCTATTTCGTTCATCCATAGTTGCCTGACTCCCCGTCGTGTAGATAACTACGATACGGGAGGGCTTA
CCATCTGGCCCCAGTGCTGCAATGATACCGCGAGACCCACGCTCACCGGCTCCAGATTTATCAGCAATAA
ACCAGCCAGCCGGAAGGGCCGAGCGCAGAAGTGGTCCTGCAACTTTATCCGCCTCCATCCAGTCTATTAA
TTGTTGCCGGGAAGCTAGAGTAAGTAGTTCGCCAGTTAATAGTTTGCGCAACGTTGTTGCCATTGCTACA
GGCATCGTGGTGTCACGCTCGTCGTTTGGTATGGCTTCATTCAGCTCCGGTTCCCAACGATCAAGGCGAG
TTACATGATCCCCCATGTTGTGCAAAAAAGCGGTTAGCTCCTTCGGTCCTCCGATCGTTGTCAGAAGTAA
GTTGGCCGCAGTGTTATCACTCATGGTTATGGCAGCACTGCATAATTCTCTTACTGTCATGCCATCCGTA
AGATGCTTTTCTGTGACTGGTGAGTACTCAACCAAGTCATTCTGAGAATAGTGTATGCGGCGACCGAGTT
GCTCTTGCCCGGCGTCAATACGGGATAATACCGCGCCACATAGCAGAACTTTAAAAGTGCTCATCATTGG
AAAACGTTCTTCGGGGCGAAAACTCTCAAGGATCTTACCGCTGTTGAGATCCAGTTCGATGTAACCCACT
CGTGCACCCAACTGATCTTCAGCATCTTTTACTTTCACCAGCGTTTCTGGGTGAGCAAAAACAGGAAGGC
AAAATGCCGCAAAAAAGGGAATAAGGGCGACACGGAAATGTTGAATACTCATACTCTTCCTTTTTCAATA
TTATTGAAGCATTTATCAGGGTTATTGTCTCATGAGCGGATACATATTTGAATGTATTTAGAAAAATAAA
CAAATAGGGGTTCCGCGCACATTTCCCCGAAAAGTGCCACCTGACGTCTAAGAAACCATTATTATCATGA
CATTAACCTATAAAAATAGGCGTATCACGAGGCCCTTTCGTCTCGCGCGTTTCGGTGATGACGGTGAAAA
CCTCTGACACATGCAGCTCCCGGAGACGGTCACAGCTTGTCTGTAAGCGGATGCCGGGAGCAGACAAGCC
CGTCAGGGCGCGTCAGCGGGTGTTGGCGGGTGTCGGGGCTGGCTTAACTATGCGGCATCAGAGCAGATTG
TACTGAGAGTGCACCATAAAATTGTAAACGTTAATATTTTGTTAAAATTCGCGTTAAATTTTTGTTAAAT
CAGCTCATTTTTTAACCAATAGGCCGAAATCGGCAAAATCCCTTATAAATCAAAAGAATAGCCCGAGATA
GGGT
[37 nt withheld, positions 2315-2351]
AAAGAACGTGGACTCCAACGTCAAAGG
[141 nt withheld, positions 2379-2519]
G
[142 nt withheld, positions 2521-2662]
TATGCGGTGTGAAATACCGCACAGATGCGTAAGGAGAAAATACCGCATCAGGCGCCATTCGCCATTCAGG
CTGCGCAACTGTTGGGAAGGGCGATCGGTGCGGGCCTCTTCGCTATTACGCCAGCTGGCGAAAGGGGGAT
GTGCTGCAAGGCGATTAAGTTGGGTAACGCCAGGGTTTTCCCAGTCACGACGTTGTAAAACGACGGCCAG
TGCCAAGCTGGCCGGCCTAGGCGCGCCAAGCTTAAGGTGCACGGCCCACGTGGCCACTAGTACTTCTCGA
GCTCTGTACATGTCCGCGGTCGCGACGTACGCGTATCTTTACATGTAGCTTGTGCATTGAATCCAATTAT
AATTTGCCTTGGCACCAGCTGAGCCAGACAAGAAAGAAAGCTTCCCAGAAGTATATCGATTTAGAAGGGT
TGACGTCACTTGCTGACTGCACTAATACAGCAAATGATGCAATTAGAATGATTCAAGTGAAATTCCCAAA
TTACTGATTTTTCTCTGGATTTGGTTATCAGATTACATTCGAAGCTAAGATTAGCTACCGAAATTGTCGA
TCAAATCAGGAAATCCTTTCTCTATCGAAAAAGGCATTCGCACATCTTCCTCTCTATGCCATATACACGA
AGGGTAGGTACATTGACGTCTTTGCCAGAAGTTGAACTGCATCGTTCAAGGTACAGAATGAACGACTAAC
AGACACAAGCACGTTTTGCTGTCCATTCAGACACAGGGATGGTACCCATATTCGATCGATATAGAGCCAT
CCAACCGAACAGAGGTATATGTATGAATGTATTGCTGAAATTTTCTAGAAGTACAACCACCACTACGACA
GTGTCTATAAAACGCCCCTGCAAAGGCGAAACCAGCTCAATCGAATACGTTTCCTAGTGGAGTGAACATT
ACGCGGCCCAAGTAAGCAGTGCCAGTGCAAGTGAAGTGAAGTCTCTAGTGAAAAAGAGTGATCCAATTAG
CCAGAGGAGAAAATTTCAGAGTGAACAAAGCTTTATTCAAAGGACAATTACTATTAAATTGGTGAAAGTG
CATTTCGGTGAAGGGAATCTTCTAGTGAAGGTAGGTAAATTAATTGATGAAATTATAGCTATGAGCGAAA
ACTAGTTTGGTGAATGATTCCTTTGTCTTTGAATGAGCAAACTATTTTCCAAGATGGCGACTATTGAGCT
TTGAGTGATTAGTGAAAATTTGCAACGCAGTTTCATCATCATTGATAAAACCCAATTGTGATTCACAGCG
ATAATCATATTTCGTTGAATCATCGCTACTAATTGAATTAAATTTCTAGAATAATAAGAATAACGTATTT
GCTCCGTCACATATCTAAAATAAATATTTTGATGGTAATTACCCATTAAGGTAATATTAACACATATCGA
GAAAAACCTTGAGGAAATCGTGAAAACTTGAAGATACGCAATTTCAAAACTACGTAGTTCAAAGTCGAAA
ACAAGTTAATTTTTCACTTAAAAGTAGGGCGTTGTTGTGACGTCATCACCTTCAAGTGTATATTTTTCAC
TTGGCCTGCGACTGCAAACGCAGACAAAGCAAAACAAGTTTAAAACCTGTCGTGTCGTGCTCGAAGCCAA
AGGCAATGAATCAATATCAAATGAGAGTTTGCATTTCACAACCAATTACTCAAGCGTTTCCTCGTTTCTT
TTTCTGCTCAACAGAGATTTCAACCATGGAGTACCCATACGACGTACCAGATTACGCTCATATGATGGTG
AGCAAGGGCGAGGAGCTGTTCACCGGGGTGGTGCCCATCCTGGTCGAGCTGGACGGCGACGTAAACGGCC
ACAAGTTCAGCGTGTCCGGCGAGGGCGAGGGCGATGCCACCTACGGCAAGCTGACCCTGAAGTTCATCTG
CACCACCGGCAAGCTGCCCGTGCCCTGGCCCACCCTCGTGACCACCCTGACCTACGGCGTGCAGTGCTTC
AGCCGCTACCCCGACCACATGAAGCAGCACGACTTCTTCAAGTCCGCCATGCCCGAAGGCTACGTCCAGG
AGCGCACCATCTTCTTCAAGGACGACGGCAACTACAAGACCCGCGCCGAGGTGAAGTTCGAGGGCGACAC
CCTGGTGAACCGCATCGAGCTGAAGGGCATCGACTTCAAGGAGGACGGCAACATCCTGGGGCACAAGCTG
GAGTACAACTACAACAGCCACAACGTCTATATCATGGCCGACAAGCAGAAGAACGGCATCAAGGTGAACT
TCAAGATCCGCCACAACATCGAGGACGGCAGCGTGCAGCTCGCCGACCACTACCAGCAGAACACCCCCAT
CGGCGACGGCCCCGTGCTGCTGCCCGACAACCACTACCTGAGCACCCAGTCCGCCCTGAGCAAAGACCCC
AACGAGAAGCGCGATCACATGGTCCTGCTGGAGTTCGTGACCGCCGCCGGGATCACTCTCGGCATGGACG
AGCTGTACAAGTAAGTCGACGCGGCCGCCGAACGCAAAACATGGGACAATTGTAAAGTGGAAGTCCTAAA
GTAGTTTTCCCCGCAAGCTCTGCTTTACAAATAAACATTCAATAAAGTGCTCTCATCATATTCCGAGATA
TTAACCTTTTATGTACCTATTGTTTTTTAGATCCATAGTCTCAATTTCTATACATCCATCACAATCATTC
AAACTTATCATTTTTTTATATAGAAGCACTACATAGTTCACGTGCTCGAGAGAATTCGGCCGGCCTAGGC
GCGCCAATTCGTAATCATGTCATAGCTGTTTCCTGTGTGAAATTGTTATCCGCTCACAATTCCACACAAC
ATACGAGCCGGAAGCATAAAGTGTAAAGCCTGGGGTGCCTAATGAGTGAGCTAACTCACATTAATTGCGT
TGCGCTCACTGCCCGCTTTCCAGTCGGGAAACCTGTCGTGCCAGCTGCATTAATGAATCGGCCAACGCGC
GGGGAGAGGCGGTTTGCGTATTGGGCGC
